Addgene plasmid #142183: TFORF2099
Purpose: Lentiviral vector for overexpressing transcription factor ORFs with unique 24-bp barcodes. Barcodes facilitate identification of transcription factors in pooled screens.
Depositing lab: Feng Zhang. Depositing organization: Broad Institute. Publication: A transcription factor atlas of directed differentiation. Joung J, Ma S, Tay T, Geiger-Schuller KR, Kirchgatterer PC, Verdine VK, Guo B, Arias-Garcia MA, Allen WE, Singh A, Kuksenko O, Abudayyeh OO, Gootenberg JS, Fu Z, Macrae RK, Buenrostro JD, Regev A, Zhang F. Cell. 2023 Jan 5;186(1):209-229.e26. doi: 10.1016/j.cell.2022.11.026. PubMed 36608654.
Backbone
  Vector backbone: pLX_TRC317
  Backbone manufacturer: Broad Institute Genetic Perturbation Platform
  Backbone size w/o insert (bp): 8264
  Vector type: Mammalian Expression, Lentiviral
  Selectable markers: Puromycin
Growth in bacteria
  Bacterial resistance: Ampicillin, 100 μg/mL
  Growth temperature: 37°C
  Growth strain: NEB Stable
  Copy number: High Copy
Gene/Insert
  Gene/Insert name: SOHLH2
  Species: H. sapiens (human)
  Insert size (bp): 1379
  Entrez Gene: SOHLH2 (a.k.a. SOSF2, SPATA28, TEB1, bHLHe81)
  Promoter: EF1a
  Cloning method: Unknown
  Sequencing primers: 5′ GGGTGGAGACTGAAGTTAGGCCAG; 3′ CACATAGCGTAAAAGGAGCAACATAG
Terms and licenses: Academic/Nonprofit Terms; Industry Terms: Not Available to Industry
Depositor comments: NM_017826,ENST00000379881 . The transcription factor ORF portion of this plasmid was synthesized by Genewiz. Please test multiple small colonies in case of plasmid recombination. To make this collection available in a timely manner, a portion of this collection was not fully sequenced by Addgene. If an Addgene verified full plasmid sequence is not available, please contact us prior to placing an order to request the full sequence.
How to cite: TFORF2099 was a gift from Feng Zhang (Addgene plasmid # 142183 ; http://n2t.net/addgene:142183 ; RRID:Addgene_142183)
