[The description below was written by a language model from this plasmid's Addgene catalogue record and pLannotate feature annotations shown in this document.]
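Description:
TFORF2099 is a third-generation-style, self-inactivating lentiviral expression plasmid built on the pLX_TRC317 backbone. It carries the human SOHLH2 open reading frame, which encodes a bHLH transcription regulator of male and female germline differentiation. In bacteria it is maintained as a high-copy plasmid through a ColE1/pUC-type origin with ampicillin selection (AmpR). An f1 origin and remnants of a lac/T7/T3 cloning region are also present in the backbone. The depositor notes that the plasmid can recombine, as is common for LTR-containing vectors.

The viral portion begins with an RSV promoter fused to a truncated HIV-1 5' LTR, which drives Tat-independent production of the genomic RNA in packaging cells. This is followed by the Ψ packaging signal with a partial gag sequence, and the RRE for Rev-dependent nuclear export. Within the transfer cassette, an SV40 early promoter drives a puromycin resistance gene for selecting transduced mammalian cells. A cPPT/CTS element, which aids nuclear import of the viral genome, sits between this selection cassette and the ORF cassette. The EF-1α promoter then gives strong constitutive expression of SOHLH2, and a WPRE enhances transcript stability and expression. The ΔU3 3' LTR inactivates the viral promoter after integration, and an SV40 poly(A) signal lies downstream of it.

According to the catalogue entry, each construct in this collection carries a unique 24-bp barcode. The feature table does not annotate the barcode, so its position cannot be stated from the record. The short U6 promoter fragment annotated between the ORF and the WPRE is probably a primer-binding remnant rather than a functional promoter. The plasmid belongs to a barcoded transcription factor ORF library for overexpression in mammalian cells, including pooled screens in which barcodes identify the transcription factor present, such as directed differentiation studies.
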