Features (pLannotate 1.2.2; 31 found; start..end, strand, type, name):
      5..231     +  promoter       RSV promoter: Rous sarcoma virus enhancer/promoter
    232..412     +  LTR            5' LTR (truncated): truncated 5' long terminal repeat (LTR) from HIV-1
    459..584     +  misc_feature   HIV-1 Ψ: packaging signal of human immunodeficiency virus type 1
    568..931     +  CDS            HIV-1 gag (fragment): gag protein from human immunodeficiency virus 1; gag
   1077..1310    +  misc_feature   RRE: The Rev response element (RRE) of HIV-1 allows for Rev-dependent mRNA export from the nucleus to the cytoplasm.
   1687..1713    +  CDS            Rev (fragment): human immunodeficiency virus 1 (HIV-1) Rev protein; rev; enhances nuclear export of unspliced and incompletely spliced viral mRNAs
   1720..1743    +  promoter       SV40 promoter (fragment): SV40 early promoter
   1744..1815    +  promoter       SV40 promoter (fragment): SV40 enhancer and early promoter
   1839..1974    +  rep_origin     SV40 ori: SV40 origin of replication
   2020..2616    +  CDS            PuroR (fragment): puromycin N-acetyltransferase; pac from Streptomyces; confers resistance to puromycin
   2665..2782    +  misc_feature   cPPT/CTS: central polypurine tract and central termination sequence of HIV-1
   2847..2913    +  CDS            small t antigen (fragment): SV40 (simian virus 40) small t antigen
   2920..4098    +  promoter       EF-1α promoter: strong constitutive promoter for human elongation factor EF-1α
   4115..5389    +  CDS            SOHLH2: SOLH2_HUMAN - Also known as TEB1. Experimental evidence at transcript level: Swiss-Prot protein existence level 2. Transcription regulator of both male and female germline differentiation. Suppresses genes involved in spermatogonial stem cells maintenance, and induces genes important for spermatogonial differentiation. Coordinates oocyte differentiation without affecting meiosis I (By similarity). From Homo sapiens (Human).
   5405..5458    +  promoter       U6 promoter (fragment): RNA polymerase III promoter for human U6 snRNA
   5500..6088    +  misc_feature   WPRE: woodchuck hepatitis virus posttranscriptional regulatory element
   6139..6158    +  misc_feature   cPPT/CTS (fragment): central polypurine tract and central termination sequence of HIV-1
   6160..6393    +  LTR            3' LTR (ΔU3): self-inactivating 3' long terminal repeat (LTR) from HIV-1
   6471..6592    +  polyA_signal   SV40 poly(A) signal: SV40 polyadenylation signal
   6632..6767    +  rep_origin     SV40 ori: SV40 origin of replication
   6788..6806    -  promoter       T7 promoter: promoter for bacteriophage T7 RNA polymerase
   6814..6969    +  CDS            lacZα (fragment): LacZα fragment of β-galactosidase; lacZ fragment
   6974..7402    +  rep_origin     f1 ori (sequence partly withheld): f1 bacteriophage origin of replication; arrow indicates direction of (+) strand synthesis
   7455..7559    +  promoter       AmpR promoter: bla
   7560..8420    +  CDS            AmpR: β-lactamase; bla; confers resistance to ampicillin, carbenicillin, and related antibiotics
   8591..9179    +  rep_origin     ori: high-copy-number ColE1/pMB1/pBR322/pUC origin of replication
   9362..9454    +  CDS            lacI (fragment): lac repressor; lacI; The lac repressor binds to the lac operator to inhibit transcription in E. coli. This inhibition can be relieved by adding lactose or isopropyl-β-D-thiogalactopyranoside (IPTG).
   9467..9488    +  protein_bind   CAP binding site: CAP binding activates transcription in the presence of cAMP. E. coli catabolite activator protein
   9503..9533    +  promoter       lac promoter: promoter for the E. coli lac operon
   9541..9557    +  protein_bind   lac operator: The lac repressor binds to the lac operator to inhibit transcription in E. coli. This inhibition can be relieved by adding lactose or isopropyl-β-D-thiogalactopyranoside (IPTG). lac repressor encoded by lacI
   9602..9620    +  promoter       T3 promoter: promoter for bacteriophage T3 RNA polymerase
>Addgene plasmid #142183 | TFORF2099 | addgene full sequence | sequence record 397669 | Addgene NGS Result
TTAATGTAGTCTTATGCAATACTCTTGTAGTCTTGCAACATGGTAACGATGAGTTAGCAACATGCCTTAC
AAGGAGAGAAAAAGCACCGTGCATGCCGATTGGTGGAAGTAAGGTGGTACGATCGTGCCTTATTAGGAAG
GCAACAGACGGGTCTGACATGGATTGGACGAACCACTGAATTGCCGCATTGCAGAGATATTGTATTTAAG
TGCCTAGCTCGATACATAAACGGGTCTCTCTGGTTAGACCAGATCTGAGCCTGGGAGCTCTCTGGCTAAC
TAGGGAACCCACTGCTTAAGCCTCAATAAAGCTTGCCTTGAGTGCTTCAAGTAGTGTGTGCCCGTCTGTT
GTGTGACTCTGGTAACTAGAGATCCCTCAGACCCTTTTAGTCAGTGTGGAAAATCTCTAGCAGTGGCGCC
CGAACAGGGACTTGAAAGCGAAAGGGAAACCAGAGGAGCTCTCTCGACGCAGGACTCGGCTTGCTGAAGC
GCGCACGGCAAGAGGCGAGGGGCGGCGACTGGTGAGTACGCCAAAAATTTTGACTAGCGGAGGCTAGAAG
GAGAGAGATGGGTGCGAGAGCGTCAGTATTAAGCGGGGGAGAATTAGATCGCGATGGGAAAAAATTCGGT
TAAGGCCAGGGGGAAAGAAAAAATATAAATTAAAACATATAGTATGGGCAAGCAGGGAGCTAGAACGATT
CGCAGTTAATCCTGGCCTGTTAGAAACATCAGAAGGCTGTAGACAAATACTGGGACAGCTACAACCATCC
CTTCAGACAGGATCAGAAGAACTTAGATCATTATATAATACAGTAGCAACCCTCTATTGTGTGCATCAAA
GGATAGAGATAAAAGACACCAAGGAAGCTTTAGACAAGATAGAGGAAGAGCAAAACAAAAGTAAGACCAC
CGCACAGCAAGCGGCCGCTGATCTTCAGACCTGGAGGAGGAGATATGAGGGACAATTGGAGAAGTGAATT
ATATAAATATAAAGTAGTAAAAATTGAACCATTAGGAGTAGCACCCACCAAGGCAAAGAGAAGAGTGGTG
CAGAGAGAAAAAAGAGCAGTGGGAATAGGAGCTTTGTTCCTTGGGTTCTTGGGAGCAGCAGGAAGCACTA
TGGGCGCAGCGTCAATGACGCTGACGGTACAGGCCAGACAATTATTGTCTGGTATAGTGCAGCAGCAGAA
CAATTTGCTGAGGGCTATTGAGGCGCAACAGCATCTGTTGCAACTCACAGTCTGGGGCATCAAGCAGCTC
CAGGCAAGAATCCTGGCTGTGGAAAGATACCTAAAGGATCAACAGCTCCTGGGGATTTGGGGTTGCTCTG
GAAAACTCATTTGCACCACTGCTGTGCCTTGGAATGCTAGTTGGAGTAATAAATCTCTGGAACAGATTTG
GAATCACACGACCTGGATGGAGTGGGACAGAGAAATTAACAATTACACAAGCTTAATACACTCCTTAATT
GAAGAATCGCAAAACCAGCAAGAAAAGAATGAACAAGAATTATTGGAATTAGATAAATGGGCAAGTTTGT
GGAATTGGTTTAACATAACAAATTGGCTGTGGTATATAAAATTATTCATAATGATAGTAGGAGGCTTGGT
AGGTTTAAGAATAGTTTTTGCTGTACTTTCTATAGTGAATAGAGTTAGGCAGGGATATTCACCATTATCG
TTTCAGACCCACCTCCCAACCCCGAGGGGACCCATGCATTGCATCTCAATTAGTCAGCAACCAGGTGTGG
AAAGTCCCCAGGCTCCCCAGCAGGCAGAAGTATGCAAAGCATGCGTCTCAATTAGTCAGCAACCATAGTC
CCGCCCCTAACTCCGCCCATCCCGCCCCTAACTCCGCCCAGTTCCGCCCATTCTCCGCCCCATGGCTGAC
TAATTTTTTTTATTTATGCAGAGGCCGAGGCCGCCTCGGCCTCTGAGCTATTCCAGAAGTAGTGAGGAGG
CTTTTTTGGAGGCCTAGGCTTTTGCAAAAAGCTTTCTAGAGGTACCACCGGAGCTTACCATGACCGAGTA
CAAGCCCACGGTGCGCCTCGCCACCCGCGACGACGTCCCCAGGGCCGTACGCACCCTCGCCGCCGCGTTC
GCCGACTACCCCGCCACGCGCCACACCGTCGATCCGGACCGCCACATCGAGCGGGTCACCGAGCTGCAAG
AACTCTTCCTCACGCGCGTCGGGCTCGACATCGGCAAGGTGTGGGTCGCGGACGACGGCGCCGCCGTGGC
GGTCTGGACCACGCCGGAGAGCGTCGAAGCGGGGGCGGTGTTCGCCGAGATCGGCCCGCGCATGGCCGAG
TTGAGCGGTTCCCGGCTGGCCGCGCAGCAACAGATGGAAGGCCTCCTGGCGCCGCACCGGCCCAAGGAGC
CCGCGTGGTTCCTGGCCACCGTCGGCGTCTCGCCCGACCACCAGGGCAAGGGTCTGGGCAGCGCCGTCGT
GCTCCCCGGAGTGGAGGCGGCCGAGCGCGCCGGGGTGCCCGCCTTCCTGGAGACCTCCGCGCCCCGCAAC
CTCCCCTTCTACGAGCGGCTCGGCTTCACCGTCACCGCCGACGTCGAGGTGCCCGAAGGACCGCGCACCT
GGTGCATGACCCGCAAGCCCGGTGCCAGTTAACGAATTCTAGATCTTGAGACAAATGGCAGTATTCATCC
ACAATTTTAAAAGAAAAGGGGGGATTGGGGGGTACAGTGCAGGGGAAAGAATAGTAGACATAATAGCAAC
AGACATACAAACTAAAGAATTACAAAAACAAATTACAAAAATTCAAAATTTTCGGGTTTATTACAGGGAC
AGCAGAGATCCACTTTGGCGCCGGCTCGAGGCCTGCAGGTGCAAAGATGGATAAAGTTTTAAACAGAGAG
GAATCTTTGCAGCTAATGGACCTTCTAGGTCTTGAAAGGAGTGGGAATTGGCTCCGGTGCCCGTCAGTGG
GCAGAGCGCACATCGCCCACAGTCCCCGAGAAGTTGGGGGGAGGGGTCGGCAATTGAACCGGTGCCTAGA
GAAGGTGGCGCGGGGTAAACTGGGAAAGTGATGTCGTGTACTGGCTCCGCCTTTTTCCCGAGGGTGGGGG
AGAACCGTATATAAGTGCAGTAGTCGCCGTGAACGTTCTTTTTCGCAACGGGTTTGCCGCCAGAACACAG
GTAAGTGCCGTGTGTGGTTCCCGCGGGCCTGGCCTCTTTACGGGTTATGGCCCTTGCGTGCCTTGAATTA
CTTCCACCTGGCTGCAGTACGTGATTCTTGATCCCGAGCTTCGGGTTGGAAGTGGGTGGGAGAGTTCGAG
GCCTTGCGCTTAAGGAGCCCCTTCGCCTCGTGCTTGAGTTGAGGCCTGGCCTGGGCGCTGGGGCCGCCGC
GTGCGAATCTGGTGGCACCTTCGCGCCTGTCTCGCTGCTTTCGATAAGTCTCTAGCCATTTAAAATTTTT
GATGACCTGCTGCGACGCTTTTTTTCTGGCAAGATAGTCTTGTAAATGCGGGCCAAGATCTGCACACTGG
TATTTCGGTTTTTGGGGCCGCGGGCGGCGACGGGGCCCGTGCGTCCCAGCGCACATGTTCGGCGAGGCGG
GGCCTGCGAGCGCGGCCACCGAGAATCGGACGGGGGTAGTCTCAAGCTGGCCGGCCTGCTCTGGTGCCTG
GCCTCGCGCCGCCGTGTATCGCCCCGCCCTGGGCGGCAAGGCTGGCCCGGTCGGCACCAGTTGCGTGAGC
GGAAAGATGGCCGCTTCCCGGCCCTGCTGCAGGGAGCTCAAAATGGAGGACGCGGCGCTCGGGAGAGCGG
GCGGGTGAGTCACCCACACAAAGGAAAAGGGCCTTTCCGTCCTCAGCCGTCGCTTCATGTGACTCCACGG
AGTACCGGGCGCCGTCCAGGCACCTCGATTAGTTCTCGAGCTTTTGGAGTACGTCGTCTTTAGGTTGGGG
GGAGGGGTTTTATGCGATGGAGTTTCCCCACACTGAGTGGGTGGAGACTGAAGTTAGGCCAGCTTGGCAC
TTGATGTAATTCTCCTTGGAATTTGCCCTTTTTGAGTTTGGATCTTGGTTCATTCTCAAGCCTCAGACAG
TGGTTCAAAGTTTTTTTCTTCCATTTCAGGTGTCGTGAGGCTAGCACCGCCACCATGGCTTCCTCAATTA
TCTGCCAGGAGCACTGCCAGATCTCGGGCCAGGCAAAAATAGACATCTTATTAGTTGGAGATGTCACTGT
GGGCTACCTGGCTGATACTGTACAGAAACTATTTGCAAACATAGCAGAAGTCACCATCACCATCAGTGAC
ACGAAGGAGGCAGCAGCGCTTTTGGATGATTGCATATTCAACATGGTTCTCTTGAAGGTGCCTTCTTCAC
TAAGTGCCGAGGAGCTGGAAGCCATCAAGTTAATTAGATTTGGCAAAAAGAAAAATACACATTCACTGTT
TGTTTTTATAATCCCTGAAAATTTTAAAGGTTGTATTTCAGGGCATGGAATGGATATTGCTTTAACTGAA
CCACTGACAATGGAAAAAATGAGTAATGTGGTAAAATACTGGACAACATGTCCCTCAAACACTGTTAAGA
CTGAAAACGCAACTGGGCCTGAAGAACTTGGATTGCCCCTGCAGAGGTCCTACAGCGAACACCTGGGATA
TTTTCCTACTGATCTATTTGCCTGCTCTGAATCTTTAAGGAATGGCAATGGGCTTGAATTAAATGCTTCG
TTGTCAGAGTTCGAGAAAAACAAAAAGATCTCTCTTCTTCATTCAAGCAAGGAAAAACTAAGAAGGGAAA
GAATCAAATATTGCTGTGAGCAGCTGCGTACTCTCTTGCCGTATGTAAAAGGGAGAAAGAATGATGCGGC
TTCAGTTCTTGAGGCAACAGTTGATTATGTGAAATATATCCGGGAGAAAATCTCTCCAGCCGTTATGGCC
CAGATTACAGAAGCACTTCAGAGCAACATGAGGTTTTGTAAGAAACAACAAACACCCATTGAGCTGTCTC
TCCCAGGCACTGTCATGGCACAGCGGGAAAACAGTGTGATGAGCACTTACTCCCCTGAGAGAGGGCTCCA
ATTCCTGACTAATACGTGCTGGAATGGGTGCTCCACTCCTGATGCAGAGAGCTCCTTGGATGAAGCTGTG
AGAGTTCCATCAAGCTCCGCCTCAGAGAATGCTATTGGTGATCCATATAAAACTCACATTTCCAGTGCAG
CGCTGTCTCTGAATTCCTTGCATACTGTCAGATATTATTCTAAAGTCACCCCTTCCTACGATGCAACTGC
TGTAACAAATCAGAACATTTCAATTCATTTACCTTCAGCCATGCCCCCGGTCTCAAAGCTTCTCCCTCGG
CACTGCACTTCTGGGTTGGGCCAGACGTGCACTACACATCCCAACTGTCTGCAACAGTTTTGGGCGTATT
AGTAATGAACTAGTCCGTAACTTGAAAGTATTTCGATTTCTTGGCTTTATATATCTTGTGGAAAGGACGA
GGTATCGAGACCTTATCACCTGCGACGCGTTAAGTCGACAATCAACCTCTGGATTACAAAATTTGTGAAA
GATTGACTGGTATTCTTAACTATGTTGCTCCTTTTACGCTATGTGGATACGCTGCTTTAATGCCTTTGTA
TCATGCTATTGCTTCCCGTATGGCTTTCATTTTCTCCTCCTTGTATAAATCCTGGTTGCTGTCTCTTTAT
GAGGAGTTGTGGCCCGTTGTCAGGCAACGTGGCGTGGTGTGCACTGTGTTTGCTGACGCAACCCCCACTG
GTTGGGGCATTGCCACCACCTGTCAGCTCCTTTCCGGGACTTTCGCTTTCCCCCTCCCTATTGCCACGGC
GGAACTCATCGCCGCCTGCCTTGCCCGCTGCTGGACAGGGGCTCGGCTGTTGGGCACTGACAATTCCGTG
GTGTTGTCGGGGAAATCATCGTCCTTTCCTTGGCTGCTCGCCTGTGTTGCCACCTGGATTCTGCGCGGGA
CGTCCTTCTGCTACGTCCCTTCGGCCCTCAATCCAGCGGACCTTCCTTCCCGCGGCCTGCTGCCGGCTCT
GCGGCCTCTTCCGCGTCTTCGCCTTCGCCCTCAGACGAGTCGGATCTCCCTTTGGGCCGCCTCCCCGCGT
CGACTTTAAGACCAATGACTTACAAGGCAGCTGTAGATCTTAGCCACTTTTTAAAAGAAAAGGGGGGACT
GGAAGGGCTAATTCACTCCCAACGAAGACAAGATCTGCTTTTTGCTTGTACTGGGTCTCTCTGGTTAGAC
CAGATCTGAGCCTGGGAGCTCTCTGGCTAACTAGGGAACCCACTGCTTAAGCCTCAATAAAGCTTGCCTT
GAGTGCTTCAAGTAGTGTGTGCCCGTCTGTTGTGTGACTCTGGTAACTAGAGATCCCTCAGACCCTTTTA
GTCAGTGTGGAAAATCTCTAGCAGTACGTATAGTAGTTCATGTCATCTTATTATTCAGTATTTATAACTT
GCAAAGAAATGAATATCAGAGAGTGAGAGGAACTTGTTTATTGCAGCTTATAATGGTTACAAATAAAGCA
ATAGCATCACAAATTTCACAAATAAAGCATTTTTTTCACTGCATTCTAGTTGTGGTTTGTCCAAACTCAT
CAATGTATCTTATCATGTCTGGCTCTAGCTATCCCGCCCCTAACTCCGCCCATCCCGCCCCTAACTCCGC
CCAGTTCCGCCCATTCTCCGCCCCATGGCTGACTAATTTTTTTTATTTATGCAGAGGCCGAGGCCGCCTC
GGCCTCTGAGCTATTCCAGAAGTAGTGAGGAGGCTTTTTTGGAGGCCTAGGGACGTACCCAATTCGCCCT
ATAGTGAGTCGTATTACGCGCGCTCACTGGCCGTCGTTTTACAACGTCGTGACTGGGAAAACCCTGGCGT
TACCCAACTTAATCGCCTTGCAGCACATCCCCCTTTCGCCAGCTGGCGTAATAGCGAAGAGGCCCGCACC
GATCGCCCTTCCCAACAGTTGCGCAGCCTGAATGGCGAATGGG
[124 nt withheld, positions 6974-7097]
C
[91 nt withheld, positions 7099-7189]
A
[49 nt withheld, positions 7191-7239]
CCTTTGACGTTGGAGTCCACGTTCTTT
[37 nt withheld, positions 7267-7303]
ACCCTATCTCGGTCTATTCTTTTGATTTATAAGGGATTTTGCCGATTTCGGCCTATTGGTTAAAAAATGA
GCTGATTTAACAAAAATTTAACGCGAATTTTAACAAAATATTAACGCTTACAATTTAGGTGGCACTTTTC
GGGGAAATGTGCGCGGAACCCCTATTTGTTTATTTTTCTAAATACATTCAAATATGTATCCGCTCATGAG
ACAATAACCCTGATAAATGCTTCAATAATATTGAAAAAGGAAGAGTATGAGTATTCAACATTTCCGTGTC
GCCCTTATTCCCTTTTTTGCGGCATTTTGCCTTCCTGTTTTTGCTCACCCAGAAACGCTGGTGAAAGTAA
AAGATGCTGAAGATCAGTTGGGTGCACGAGTGGGTTACATCGAACTGGATCTCAACAGCGGTAAGATCCT
TGAGAGTTTTCGCCCCGAAGAACGTTTTCCAATGATGAGCACTTTTAAAGTTCTGCTATGTGGCGCGGTA
TTATCCCGTATTGACGCCGGGCAAGAGCAACTCGGTCGCCGCATACACTATTCTCAGAATGACTTGGTTG
AGTACTCACCAGTCACAGAAAAGCATCTTACGGATGGCATGACAGTAAGAGAATTATGCAGTGCTGCCAT
AACCATGAGTGATAACACTGCGGCCAACTTACTTCTGACAACGATCGGAGGACCGAAGGAGCTAACCGCT
TTTTTGCACAACATGGGGGATCATGTAACTCGCCTTGATCGTTGGGAACCGGAGCTGAATGAAGCCATAC
CAAACGACGAGCGTGACACCACGATGCCTGTAGCAATGGCAACAACGTTGCGCAAACTATTAACTGGCGA
ACTACTTACTCTAGCTTCCCGGCAACAATTAATAGACTGGATGGAGGCGGATAAAGTTGCAGGACCACTT
CTGCGCTCGGCCCTTCCGGCTGGCTGGTTTATTGCTGATAAATCTGGAGCCGGTGAGCGTGGGTCTCGCG
GTATCATTGCAGCACTGGGGCCAGATGGTAAGCCCTCCCGTATCGTAGTTATCTACACGACGGGGAGTCA
GGCAACTATGGATGAACGAAATAGACAGATCGCTGAGATAGGTGCCTCACTGATTAAGCATTGGTAACTG
TCAGACCAAGTTTACTCATATATACTTTAGATTGATTTAAAACTTCATTTTTAATTTAAAAGGATCTAGG
TGAAGATCCTTTTTGATAATCTCATGACCAAAATCCCTTAACGTGAGTTTTCGTTCCACTGAGCGTCAGA
CCCCGTAGAAAAGATCAAAGGATCTTCTTGAGATCCTTTTTTTCTGCGCGTAATCTGCTGCTTGCAAACA
AAAAAACCACCGCTACCAGCGGTGGTTTGTTTGCCGGATCAAGAGCTACCAACTCTTTTTCCGAAGGTAA
CTGGCTTCAGCAGAGCGCAGATACCAAATACTGTTCTTCTAGTGTAGCCGTAGTTAGGCCACCACTTCAA
GAACTCTGTAGCACCGCCTACATACCTCGCTCTGCTAATCCTGTTACCAGTGGCTGCTGCCAGTGGCGAT
AAGTCGTGTCTTACCGGGTTGGACTCAAGACGATAGTTACCGGATAAGGCGCAGCGGTCGGGCTGAACGG
GGGGTTCGTGCACACAGCCCAGCTTGGAGCGAACGACCTACACCGAACTGAGATACCTACAGCGTGAGCT
ATGAGAAAGCGCCACGCTTCCCGAAGGGAGAAAGGCGGACAGGTATCCGGTAAGCGGCAGGGTCGGAACA
GGAGAGCGCACGAGGGAGCTTCCAGGGGGAAACGCCTGGTATCTTTATAGTCCTGTCGGGTTTCGCCACC
TCTGACTTGAGCGTCGATTTTTGTGATGCTCGTCAGGGGGGCGGAGCCTATGGAAAAACGCCAGCAACGC
GGCCTTTTTACGGTTCCTGGCCTTTTGCTGGCCTTTTGCTCACATGTTCTTTCCTGCGTTATCCCCTGAT
TCTGTGGATAACCGTATTACCGCCTTTGAGTGAGCTGATACCGCTCGCCGCAGCCGAACGACCGAGCGCA
GCGAGTCAGTGAGCGAGGAAGCGGAAGAGCGCCCAATACGCAAACCGCCTCTCCCCGCGCGTTGGCCGAT
TCATTAATGCAGCTGGCACGACAGGTTTCCCGACTGGAAAGCGGGCAGTGAGCGCAACGCAATTAATGTG
AGTTAGCTCACTCATTAGGCACCCCAGGCTTTACACTTTATGCTTCCGGCTCGTATGTTGTGTGGAATTG
TGAGCGGATAACAATTTCACACAGGAAACAGCTATGACCATGATTACGCCAAGCGCGCAATTAACCCTCA
CTAAAGGGAACAAAAGCTGGAGCTGCAAGC
