>Addgene plasmid #142183 | TFORF2099 | depositor partial sequence | sequence record 278687 | Insert
ACCGCCACCATGGCTTCCTCAATTATCTGCCAGGAGCACTGCCAGATCTCGGGCCAGGCAAAAATAGACA
TCTTATTAGTTGGAGATGTCACTGTGGGCTACCTGGCTGATACTGTACAGAAACTATTTGCAAACATAGC
AGAAGTCACCATCACCATCAGTGACACGAAGGAGGCAGCAGCGCTTTTGGATGATTGCATATTCAACATG
GTTCTCTTGAAGGTGCCTTCTTCACTAAGTGCCGAGGAGCTGGAAGCCATCAAGTTAATTAGATTTGGCA
AAAAGAAAAATACACATTCACTGTTTGTTTTTATAATCCCTGAAAATTTTAAAGGTTGTATTTCAGGGCA
TGGAATGGATATTGCTTTAACTGAACCACTGACAATGGAAAAAATGAGTAATGTGGTAAAATACTGGACA
ACATGTCCCTCAAACACTGTTAAGACTGAAAACGCAACTGGGCCTGAAGAACTTGGATTGCCCCTGCAGA
GGTCCTACAGCGAACACCTGGGATATTTTCCTACTGATCTATTTGCCTGCTCTGAATCTTTAAGGAATGG
CAATGGGCTTGAATTAAATGCTTCGTTGTCAGAGTTCGAGAAAAACAAAAAGATCTCTCTTCTTCATTCA
AGCAAGGAAAAACTAAGAAGGGAAAGAATCAAATATTGCTGTGAGCAGCTGCGTACTCTCTTGCCGTATG
TAAAAGGGAGAAAGAATGATGCGGCTTCAGTTCTTGAGGCAACAGTTGATTATGTGAAATATATCCGGGA
GAAAATCTCTCCAGCCGTTATGGCCCAGATTACAGAAGCACTTCAGAGCAACATGAGGTTTTGTAAGAAA
CAACAAACACCCATTGAGCTGTCTCTCCCAGGCACTGTCATGGCACAGCGGGAAAACAGTGTGATGAGCA
CTTACTCCCCTGAGAGAGGGCTCCAATTCCTGACTAATACGTGCTGGAATGGGTGCTCCACTCCTGATGC
AGAGAGCTCCTTGGATGAAGCTGTGAGAGTTCCATCAAGCTCCGCCTCAGAGAATGCTATTGGTGATCCA
TATAAAACTCACATTTCCAGTGCAGCGCTGTCTCTGAATTCCTTGCATACTGTCAGATATTATTCTAAAG
TCACCCCTTCCTACGATGCAACTGCTGTAACAAATCAGAACATTTCAATTCATTTACCTTCAGCCATGCC
CCCGGTCTCAAAGCTTCTCCCTCGGCACTGCACTTCTGGGTTGGGCCAGACGTGCACTACACATCCCAAC
TGTCTGCAACAGTTTTGGGCGTATTAGTAATGAACTAGTCCGTAACTTGAAAGTATTTCGATTTCTTGGC
TTTATATATCTTGTGGAAAGGACGAGGTATCGAGACCTTATCACCTGCG
