>Addgene plasmid #142183 | TFORF2099 | depositor partial sequence | sequence record 278688 | Barcode
GGTATCGAGACCTTATCACCTGCG
